Addgene plasmid #230402: AiP15072 - pAAV-AiE0680m-minBG-iCre(R297T)-BGHpA (Alias: CN5072)
Purpose: AiE0680m is an enhancer sequence, designed to drive AAV-mediated transgene expression in specific populations of brain cells
Depositing lab: Allen Institute for Brain Science & Jonathan Ting. Depositing organization: Allen Institute. Publication: A suite of enhancer AAVs and transgenic mouse lines for genetic access to cortical cell types. Ben-Simon Y, Hooper M, Narayan S, Daigle TL, Dwivedi D, Way SW, Oster A, Stafford DA, Mich JK, Taormina MJ, Martinez RA, Opitz-Araya X, Roth JR, Alexander JR, Allen S, Amster A, Arbuckle J, Ayala A, Baker PM, Bakken TE, Barcelli T, Barta S, Bendrick J, Bertagnolli D, Bielstein C, Bishwakarma P, Bowlus J, Boyer G, Brouner K, Casian B, Casper T, Chakka AB, Chakrabarty R, Chance RK, Chavan S, Clark M, Colbert K, Collman F, Daniel S, Departee M, DiValentin P, Donadio N, Dotson N, Egdorf T, Fliss T, Gabitto M, Garcia J, Gary A, Gasperini M, Gloe J, Goldy J, Gore BB, Graybuck L, Greisman N, Haeseleer F, Halterman C, Haradon Z, Hastings SD, Helback O, Ho W, Hockemeyer D, Huang C, Huff S, Hunker A, Johansen N, Jones D, Juneau Z, Kalmbach B, Kannan M, Khem S, Kussick E, Kutsal R, Larsen R, Lee C, Lee AY, Leibly M, Lenz GH, Li S, Liang E, Lusk N, Madigan Z, Malloy J, Malone J, McCue R, Melchor J, Mollenkopf T, Moosman S, Morin E, Newman D, Ng L, Ngo K, Omstead V, Otto S, Oyama A, Pena N, Pham T, Phillips E, Pom CA, Potekhina L, Ransford S, Ray PL, Rette D, Reynoldson C, Rimorin C, Rocha D, Ruiz A, Sanchez REA, Sawyer L, Sedeno-Cortes A, Sevigny JP, Shapovalova N, Shepard N, Shulga L, Sigler AR, Siverts L, Soliman S, Somasundaram S, Staats B, Stewart K, Szelenyi E, Tieu M, Trader C, Tran A, van Velthoven CTJ, Walker M, Wang Y, Weed N, Wirthlin M, Wood T, Wynalda B, Yao Z, Zhou T, Ariza J, Dee N, Reding M, Ronellenfitch K, Mufti S, Sunkin SM, Smith KA, Esposito L, Waters J, Thyagarajan B, Yao S, Lein ES, Zeng H, Levi BP, Ngai J, Ting JT, Tasic B. Cell. 2025 May 16:S0092-8674(25)00513-6. doi: 10.1016/j.cell.2025.05.002. PubMed 40403729.
Backbone
  Vector backbone: pAAV2
  Vector type: AAV
Growth in bacteria
  Bacterial resistance: Ampicillin, 100 μg/mL
  Growth temperature: 37°C
  Growth strain: NEB Stable
  Copy number: High Copy
Gene/Insert
  Gene/Insert name: iCre(R297T)
  Species: Synthetic
  Promoter: minBG
  Cloning method: Gibson Cloning
Terms and licenses: Academic/Nonprofit Terms; Industry Terms: Not Available to Industry
How to cite: AiP15072 - pAAV-AiE0680m-minBG-iCre(R297T)-BGHpA (Alias: CN5072) was a gift from Allen Institute for Brain Science & Jonathan Ting (Addgene plasmid # 230402 ; http://n2t.net/addgene:230402 ; RRID:Addgene_230402)
