[The description below was written by a language model from this plasmid's Addgene catalogue record and pLannotate feature annotations shown in this document.]
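Description:
AiP15072 - pAAV-AiE0680m-minBG-iCre(R297T)-BGHpA (alias CN5072) is an adeno-associated virus transfer plasmid built on a pAAV2 backbone, about 4.7 kb in the sequenced record. It is maintained in bacteria through a high-copy ColE1/pUC-type origin and selected with ampicillin via the β-lactamase gene and its native promoter. The backbone also carries an f1 phage origin and small remnants of the pBR322 bom and rop regions. The expression cassette is flanked by AAV2 inverted terminal repeats, which are the cis elements needed for replication and packaging of the intervening DNA into AAV particles. The annotation detects the right ITR in full but only short fragments of the left one, which may reflect how difficult these hairpin repeats are to sequence and annotate rather than a true truncation.

Between the ITRs, the AiE0680m enhancer is placed upstream of minBG, a minimal beta-globin promoter. A minimal promoter has little activity of its own, so transcription depends on the cell-type-selective activity of the enhancer. Neither element is called by the automated annotation, but both presumably lie in the unannotated stretch preceding the coding sequence. They drive iCre(R297T), a synthetic codon-improved Cre recombinase carrying an R297T substitution, followed by the bovine growth hormone polyadenylation signal. The record does not explain the purpose of the mutation.

According to the catalogue, the enhancer is designed to direct AAV-mediated transgene expression to specific populations of brain cells, although the particular population is not stated. Delivering Cre in this way would allow recombination of loxP-flanked alleles or reporters in the targeted cells. The construct belongs to a collection of enhancer AAVs made for genetic access to cortical cell types.
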