Features (pLannotate 1.2.2; 12 found; start..end, strand, type, name):
     12..39      +  repeat_region  AAV2 ITR (fragment): inverted terminal repeat of adeno-associated virus serotype 2 inverted
     68..95      +  repeat_region  AAV2 ITR (fragment): inverted terminal repeat of adeno-associated virus serotype 2 inverted
    665..1690    +  CDS            cre: RECR_BPP1 - Experimental evidence at protein level: Swiss-Prot protein existence level 1. Catalyzes site-specific recombination between two 34-base- pair LOXP sites. Its role is to maintain the phage genome as a monomeric unit-copy plasmid in the lysogenic state. From Escherichia phage P1 (Bacteriophage P1).
   1730..1841    +  polyA_signal   bGH poly(A) signal: bovine growth hormone polyadenylation signal
   1959..2099    +  repeat_region  AAV2 ITR: inverted terminal repeat of adeno-associated virus serotype 2 inverted
   2104..2155    -  misc_feature   bom (fragment): basis of mobility region from pBR322
   2174..2629    +  rep_origin     f1 ori (sequence partly withheld): f1 bacteriophage origin of replication; arrow indicates direction of (+) strand synthesis
   2630..2679    -  misc_feature   bom (fragment): basis of mobility region from pBR322
   2781..2816    -  CDS            rop (fragment): Rop protein, which maintains plasmids at low copy number; rop
   2911..3015    +  promoter       AmpR promoter: bla
   3016..3876    +  CDS            AmpR: β-lactamase; bla; confers resistance to ampicillin, carbenicillin, and related antibiotics
   4047..4635    +  rep_origin     ori: high-copy-number ColE1/pMB1/pBR322/pUC origin of replication
>Addgene plasmid #230402 | AiP15072 - pAAV-AiE0680m-minBG-iCre(R297T)-BGHpA (Alias: CN5072) | addgene full sequence | sequence record 462407 | Addgene NGS Result
CCTGCAGGCAGCTGCGCGCTCGCTCGCTCACTGAGGCCGCCCGGGCGTCGGGCGACCTTTGGTCGCCCGG
CCTCAGTGAGCGAGCGAGCGCGCAGAGAGGGAGTGGCCAACTCCATCACTAGGGGTTCCTGCGGCCGCAC
GCGTAGCAGCTCTGATTTCCACAGGAAAGGTCAATGTGTAAGCTGTGAGAGAAGTTGCTTACAAAAGCTG
GAGGGGACAAAGGATGCTCACCTTAGACCAAGGAAGCAGAGCCAAGAAGCACACATGCTTGCTGTGTACC
ATAAATGCAATTTTTGGAATGATGACAACAGAAAAGATGCAATTCTTAGCATAGACTCAGTCCTGCCAAG
AGCTGTCTGACAATGTAGGAAGGATTATTTCAGGAGGAAAACAAAGCAATTATGAAATTAGCTAAGTTTA
AAAAAAACAAACCAGGGGGGAAAAAACAGGCATTAAGAAAAAAATAAAAAACAATGATGTCATTTGTATC
TACTTGATGACTGTATTTTCACTGACTCTTCAAAGACCTACTGTTACTCATTTCTCTGGAGAGCTCGGGC
TGGGCATAAAAGTCAGGGCAGAGCCATCTATTGCTTACATTTGCTTCTGGGATCCAGATCTTTCGAAGCT
AGCCACCATGGTGCCCAAGAAGAAGAGGAAAGTCTCCAACCTGCTGACTGTGCACCAAAACCTGCCTGCC
CTCCCTGTGGATGCCACCTCTGATGAAGTCAGGAAGAACCTGATGGACATGTTCAGGGACAGGCAGGCCT
TCTCTGAACACACCTGGAAGATGCTCCTGTCTGTGTGCAGATCCTGGGCTGCCTGGTGCAAGCTGAACAA
CAGGAAATGGTTCCCTGCTGAACCTGAGGATGTGAGGGACTACCTCCTGTACCTGCAAGCCAGAGGCCTG
GCTGTGAAGACCATCCAACAGCACCTGGGCCAGCTCAACATGCTGCACAGGAGATCTGGCCTGCCTCGCC
CTTCTGACTCCAATGCTGTGTCCCTGGTGATGAGGAGAATCAGAAAGGAGAATGTGGATGCTGGGGAGAG
AGCCAAGCAGGCCCTGGCCTTTGAACGCACTGACTTTGACCAAGTCAGATCCCTGATGGAGAACTCTGAC
AGATGCCAGGACATCAGGAACCTGGCCTTCCTGGGCATTGCCTACAACACCCTGCTGCGCATTGCCGAAA
TTGCCAGAATCAGAGTGAAGGACATCTCCCGCACCGATGGTGGGAGAATGCTGATCCACATTGGCAGGAC
CAAGACCCTGGTGTCCACAGCTGGTGTGGAGAAGGCCCTGTCCCTGGGGGTTACCAAGCTGGTGGAGAGA
TGGATCTCTGTGTCTGGTGTGGCTGATGACCCCAACAACTACCTGTTCTGCCGGGTCAGAAAGAATGGTG
TGGCTGCCCCTTCTGCCACCTCCCAACTGTCCACCCGGGCCCTGGAAGGGATCTTTGAGGCCACCCACCG
CCTGATCTATGGTGCCAAGGATGACTCTGGGCAGAGATACCTGGCCTGGTCTGGCCACTCTGCCAGAGTG
GGTGCTGCCACCGACATGGCCAGGGCTGGTGTGTCCATCCCTGAAATCATGCAGGCTGGTGGCTGGACCA
ATGTGAACATTGTGATGAACTACATCAGAAACCTGGACTCTGAGACTGGGGCCATGGTGAGGCTGCTCGA
AGATGGGGACTGAGGCGCGCCGAATTCAAGCTTCTCGAGAGATCTTCGACTGTGCCTTCTAGTTGCCAGC
CATCTGTTGTTTGCCCCTCCCCCGTGCCTTCCTTGACCCTGGAAGGTGCCACTCCCACTGTCCTTTCCTA
ATAAAATGAGGAAATTGCATCGCATTGTCTGAGTAGGTGTCATTCTATTCTGGGGGGTGGGGTGGGGCAG
GACAGCAAGGGGGAGGATTGGGAAGACAATAGCAGGCATGAGATCTCACGTGCGGACCGAGCGGCCGCAG
GAACCCCTAGTGATGGAGTTGGCCACTCCCTCTCTGCGCGCTCGCTCGCTCACTGAGGCCGGGCGACCAA
AGGTCGCCCGACGCCCGGGCTTTGCCCGGGCGGCCTCAGTGAGCGAGCGAGCGCGCAGCTGCCTGCAGGG
GCGCCTGATGCGGTATTTTCTCCTTACGCATCTGTGCGGTATTTCACACCGCATA
[95 nt withheld, positions 2156-2250]
T
[46 nt withheld, positions 2252-2297]
C
[141 nt withheld, positions 2299-2439]
CCTTTGACGTTGGAGTCCACGTTCTTT
[37 nt withheld, positions 2467-2503]
ACTCTATCTCGGGCTATTCTTTTGATTTATAAGGGATTTTGCCGATTTCGGTCTATTGGTTAAAAAATGA
GCTGATTTAACAAAAATTTAACGCGAATTTTAACAAAATATTAACGTTTACAATTTTATGGTGCACTCTC
AGTACAATCTGCTCTGATGCCGCATAGTTAAGCCAGCCCCGACACCCGCCAACACCCGCTGACGCGCCCT
GACGGGCTTGTCTGCTCCCGGCATCCGCTTACAGACAAGCTGTGACCGTCTCCGGGAGCTGCATGTGTCA
GAGGTTTTCACCGTCATCACCGAAACGCGCGAGACGAAAGGGCCTCGTGATACGCCTATTTTTATAGGTT
AATGTCATGATAATAATGGTTTCTTAGACGTCAGGTGGCACTTTTCGGGGAAATGTGCGCGGAACCCCTA
TTTGTTTATTTTTCTAAATACATTCAAATATGTATCCGCTCATGAGACAATAACCCTGATAAATGCTTCA
ATAATATTGAAAAAGGAAGAGTATGAGTATTCAACATTTCCGTGTCGCCCTTATTCCCTTTTTTGCGGCA
TTTTGCCTTCCTGTTTTTGCTCACCCAGAAACGCTGGTGAAAGTAAAAGATGCTGAAGATCAGTTGGGTG
CACGAGTGGGTTACATCGAACTGGATCTCAACAGCGGTAAGATCCTTGAGAGTTTTCGCCCCGAAGAACG
TTTTCCAATGATGAGCACTTTTAAAGTTCTGCTATGTGGCGCGGTATTATCCCGTATTGACGCCGGGCAA
GAGCAACTCGGTCGCCGCATACACTATTCTCAGAATGACTTGGTTGAGTACTCACCAGTCACAGAAAAGC
ATCTTACGGATGGCATGACAGTAAGAGAATTATGCAGTGCTGCCATAACCATGAGTGATAACACTGCGGC
CAACTTACTTCTGACAACGATCGGAGGACCGAAGGAGCTAACCGCTTTTTTGCACAACATGGGGGATCAT
GTAACTCGCCTTGATCGTTGGGAACCGGAGCTGAATGAAGCCATACCAAACGACGAGCGTGACACCACGA
TGCCTGTAGCAATGGCAACAACGTTGCGCAAACTATTAACTGGCGAACTACTTACTCTAGCTTCCCGGCA
ACAATTAATAGACTGGATGGAGGCGGATAAAGTTGCAGGACCACTTCTGCGCTCGGCCCTTCCGGCTGGC
TGGTTTATTGCTGATAAATCTGGAGCCGGTGAGCGTGGGTCTCGCGGTATCATTGCAGCACTGGGGCCAG
ATGGTAAGCCCTCCCGTATCGTAGTTATCTACACGACGGGGAGTCAGGCAACTATGGATGAACGAAATAG
ACAGATCGCTGAGATAGGTGCCTCACTGATTAAGCATTGGTAACTGTCAGACCAAGTTTACTCATATATA
CTTTAGATTGATTTAAAACTTCATTTTTAATTTAAAAGGATCTAGGTGAAGATCCTTTTTGATAATCTCA
TGACCAAAATCCCTTAACGTGAGTTTTCGTTCCACTGAGCGTCAGACCCCGTAGAAAAGATCAAAGGATC
TTCTTGAGATCCTTTTTTTCTGCGCGTAATCTGCTGCTTGCAAACAAAAAAACCACCGCTACCAGCGGTG
GTTTGTTTGCCGGATCAAGAGCTACCAACTCTTTTTCCGAAGGTAACTGGCTTCAGCAGAGCGCAGATAC
CAAATACTGTTCTTCTAGTGTAGCCGTAGTTAGGCCACCACTTCAAGAACTCTGTAGCACCGCCTACATA
CCTCGCTCTGCTAATCCTGTTACCAGTGGCTGCTGCCAGTGGCGATAAGTCGTGTCTTACCGGGTTGGAC
TCAAGACGATAGTTACCGGATAAGGCGCAGCGGTCGGGCTGAACGGGGGGTTCGTGCACACAGCCCAGCT
TGGAGCGAACGACCTACACCGAACTGAGATACCTACAGCGTGAGCTATGAGAAAGCGCCACGCTTCCCGA
AGGGAGAAAGGCGGACAGGTATCCGGTAAGCGGCAGGGTCGGAACAGGAGAGCGCACGAGGGAGCTTCCA
GGGGGAAACGCCTGGTATCTTTATAGTCCTGTCGGGTTTCGCCACCTCTGACTTGAGCGTCGATTTTTGT
GATGCTCGTCAGGGGGGCGGAGCCTATGGAAAAACGCCAGCAACGCGGCCTTTTTACGGTTCCTGGCCTT
TTGCTGGCCTTTTGCTCACATGT
